>Addgene plasmid #240146 | pFLEX-FLAG-human Cyclin L2 alpha | addgene full sequence | sequence record 478622 | Addgene NGS Result
GAAGATCCTTTGATCTTTTCTACGGGGTCTGACGCTCAGTGGAACGAAAACTCACGTTAAGGGATTTTGG
TCATGAGATTATCAAAAAGGATCTTCACCTAGATCCTTTTAAATTAAAAATGAAGTTTTAAATCAATCTA
AAGTATATATGAGTAAACTTGGTCTGACAGTTACCAATGCTTAATCAGTGAGGCACCTATCTCAGCGATC
TGTCTATTTCGTTCATCCATAGTTGCCTGACTCCCCGTCGTGTAGATAACTACGATACGGGAGGGCTTAC
CATCTGGCCCCAGTGCTGCAATGATACCGCGAGACCCACGCTCACCGGCTCCAGATTTATCAGCAATAAA
CCAGCCAGCCGGAAGGGCCGAGCGCAGAAGTGGTCCTGCAACTTTATCCGCCTCCATCCAGTCTATTAAT
TGTTGCCGGGAAGCTAGAGTAAGTAGTTCGCCAGTTAATAGTTTGCGCAACGTTGTTGCCATTGCTGCAG
GCATCGTGGTGTCACGCTCGTCGTTTGGTATGGCTTCATTCAGCTCCGGTTCCCAACGATCAAGGCGAGT
TACATGATCCCCCATGTTGTGCAAAAAAGCGGTTAGCTCCTTCGGTCCTCCGATCGTTGTCAGAAGTAAG
TTGGCCGCAGTGTTATCACTCATGGTTATGGCAGCACTGCATAATTCTCTTACTGTCATGCCATCCGTAA
GATGCTTTTCTGTGACTGGTGAGTACTCAACCAAGTCATTCTGAGAATAGTGTATGCGGCGACCGAGTTG
CTCTTGCCCGGCGTCAACACGGGATAATACCGCGCCACATAGCAGAACTTTAAAAGTGCTCATCATTGGA
AAACGTTCTTCGGGGCGAAAACTCTCAAGGATCTTACCGCTGTTGAGATCCAGTTCGATGTAACCCACTC
GTGCACCCAACTGATCTTCAGCATCTTTTACTTTCACCAGCGTTTCTGGGTGAGCAAAAACAGGAAGGCA
AAATGCCGCAAAAAAGGGAATAAGGGCGACACGGAAATGTTGAATACTCATACTCTTCCTTTTTCAATAT
TATTGAAGCATTTATCAGGGTTATTGTCTCATGAGCGGATACATATTTGAATGTATTTAGAAAAATAAAC
AAATAGGGGTTCCGCGCACATTTCCCCGAAAAGTGCCACCTGACGTCTAAGAAACCATTATTATCATGAC
ATTAACCTATAAAAATAGGCGTATCACGAGGCCCTTTCGTCTTCAAGAATTGGTCGACCAATTCTCATGT
TTGACAGCTTATCATCGATAAGCTTGGCTGTGGAATGTGTGTCAGTTAGGGTGTGGAAAGTCCCCAGGCT
CCCCAGCAGGCAGAAGTATGCAAAGCATGCATCTCAATTAGTCAGCAACCAGGTGTGGAAAGTCCCCAGG
CTCCCCAGCAGGCAGAAGTATGCAAAGCATGCATCTCAATTAGTCAGCAACCATAGTCCCGCCCCTAACT
CCGCCCATCCCGCCCCTAACTCCGCCCAGTTCCGCCCATTCTCCGCCCCATGGCTGACTAATTTTTTTTA
TTTATGCAGAGGCCGAGGCCGCCTCGGCCTCTGAGCTATTCCAGAAGTAGTGAGGAGGCTTTTTTGGAGG
CCTAGGCTTTTGCAAAAAGCTCCTCGATCGAGGGGCTCGCATCTCTCCTTCACGCGCCCGCCGCCCTACC
TGAGGCCGCCATCCACGCCGGTTGAGTCGCGTTCTGCCGCCTCCCGCCTGTGGTGCCTCCTGAACTGCGT
CCGCCGTCTAGGTAAGTTTAAAGCTCAGGTCGAGACCGGGCCTTTGTCCGGCGCTCCCTTGGAGCCTACC
TAGACTCAGCCGGCTCTCCACGCTTTGCCTGACCCTGCTTGCTCAACTCTACGTCTTTGTTTCGTTTTCT
GTTCTGCGCCGTTACAGATCCAAGCTCCTCGATCGAGGAACTGAAAAACCAGAAAGTTAACTGGTAAGTT
TAGTCTTTTTGTCTTTTATTTCAGGTCCCGGATCCGGTGGTGGTGCAAATCAAAGAACTGCTCCTCAGTG
GATGTTGCCTTTACTTCTAGGCCTGTACGGAAGTGTTACTTCTGCTCTAAAAGCTGCTCTAGCCCTCGCC
ATGGACTACAAGGACGACGATGACAAGTCTCGAGCAATTGAATTCATGGCGGCGGCGGCGGCGGCGGCTG
GTGCTGCAGGGTCGGCAGCTCCCGCGGCAGCGGCCGGCGCCCCGGGATCTGGGGGCGCACCCTCAGGGTC
GCAGGGGGTGCTGATCGGGGACAGGCTGTACTCCGGGGTGCTCATCACCTTGGAGAACTGCCTCCTGCCT
GACGACAAGCTCCGTTTCACGCCGTCCATGTCGAGCGGCCTCGACACCGACACAGAGACCGACCTCCGCG
TGGTGGGCTGCGAGCTCATCCAGGCGGCCGGTATCCTGCTCCGCCTGCCGCAGGTGGCCATGGCTACCGG
GCAGGTGTTGTTCCAGCGGTTCTTTTATACCAAGTCCTTCGTGAAGCACTCCATGGAGCATGTGTCAATG
GCCTGTGTCCACCTGGCTTCCAAGATAGAAGAGGCCCCAAGACGCATACGGGACGTCATCAATGTGTTTC
ACCGCCTTCGACAGCTGAGAGACAAAAAGAAGCCCGTGCCTCTACTACTGGATCAAGATTATGTTAATTT
AAAGAACCAAATTATAAAGGCGGAAAGACGAGTTCTCAAAGAGTTGGGTTTCTGCGTCCATGTGAAGCAT
CCTCATAAGATAATCGTTATGTACCTTCAGGTGTTAGAGTGTGAGCGTAACCAACACCTGGTCCAGACCT
CATGGAATTACATGAACGACAGCCTTCGCACCGACGTCTTCGTGCGGTTCCAGCCAGAGAGCATCGCCTG
TGCCTGCATTTATCTTGCTGCCCGGACGCTGGAGATCCCTTTGCCCAATCGTCCCCATTGGTTTCTCTTG
TTTGGAGCAACTGAAGAAGAAATTCAGGAAATCTGCTTAAAGATCTTGCAGCTTTATGCTCGGAAAAAGG
TTGATCTCACACACCTGGAGGGTGAAGTGGAAAAAAGAAAGCACGCTATCGAAGAGGCAAAGGCCCAAGC
CCGGGGCCTGTTGCCTGGGGGCACACAGGTGCTGGATGGTACCTCGGGGTTCTCTCCTGCCCCCAAGCTG
GTGGAATCCCCCAAAGAAGGTAAAGGGAGCAAGCCTTCCCCACTGTCTGTGAAGAACACCAAGAGGAGGC
TGGAGGGCGCCAAGAAAGCCAAGGCGGACAGCCCCGTGAACGGCTTGCCAAAGGGGCGAGAGAGTCGGAG
TCGGAGCCGGAGCCGTGAGCAGAGCTACTCGAGGTCCCCATCCCGATCAGCGTCTCCTAAGAGGAGGAAA
AGTGACAGCGGCTCCACATCTGGTGGGTCCAAGTCGCAGAGCCGCTCCCGGAGCAGGAGTGACTCCCCAC
CGAGACAGGCCCCCCGCAGCGCTCCCTACAAAGGCTCTGAGATTCGGGGCTCCCGGAAGTCCAAGGACTG
CAAGTACCCCCAGAAGCCACACAAGTCTCGGAGCCGGAGTTCTTCCCGTTCTCGAAGCAGGTCACGGGAG
CGGGCGGATAATCCGGGAAAATACAAGAAGAAAAGTCATTACTACAGAGATCAGCGACGAGAGCGCTCGA
GGTCGTATGAACGCACAGGCCGTCGCTATGAGCGGGACCACCCTGGGCACAGCAGGCATCGGAGGTGAGA
ATTCCTGATTGATTGACCGGATCCAGACATGATAAGATACATTGATGAGTTTGGACAAACCACAACTAGA
ATGCAGTGAAAAAAATGCTTTATTTGTGAAATTTGTGATGCTATTGCTTTATTTGTAACCATTATAAGCT
GCAATAAACAAGTTAACAACAACAATTGCATTCATTTTATGTTTCAGGTTCAGGGGGAGGTGTGGGAGGT
TTTTTAAAGCAAGTAAAACCTCTACAAATGTGGTATGGCTGATTATGATCCGGCTGCCTCGCGCGTTTCG
GTGATGACGGTGAAAACCTCTGACACATGCAGCTCCCGGAGACGGTCACAGCTTGTCTGTAAGCGGATGC
CGGGAGCAGACAAGCCCGTCAGGGCGCGTCAGCGGGTGTTGGCGGGTGTCGGGGCGCAGCCATGACCCAG
TCACGTAGCGATAGCGGAGTGTATACTGGCTTAACTATGCGGCATCAGAGCAGATTGTACTGAGAGTGCA
CCATATGCGGTGTGAAATACCGCACAGATGCGTAAGGAGAAAATACCGCATCAGGCGCTCTTCCGCTTCC
TCGCTCACTGACTCGCTGCGCTCGGTCGTTCGGCTGCGGCGAGCGGTATCAGCTCACTCAAAGGCGGTAA
TACGGTTATCCACAGAATCAGGGGATAACGCAGGAAAGAACATGTGAGCAAAAGGCCAGCAAAAGGCCAG
GAACCGTAAAAAGGCCGCGTTGCTGGCGTTTTTCCATAGGCTCCGCCCCCCTGACGAGCATCACAAAAAT
CGACGCTCAAGTCAGAGGTGGCGAAACCCGACAGGACTATAAAGATACCAGGCGTTTCCCCCTGGAAGCT
CCCTCGTGCGCTCTCCTGTTCCGACCCTGCCGCTTACCGGATACCTGTCCGCCTTTCTCCCTTCGGGAAG
CGTGGCGCTTTCTCATAGCTCACGCTGTAGGTATCTCAGTTCGGTGTAGGTCGTTCGCTCCAAGCTGGGC
TGTGTGCACGAACCCCCCGTTCAGCCCGACCGCTGCGCCTTATCCGGTAACTATCGTCTTGAGTCCAACC
CGGTAAGACACGACTTATCGCCACTGGCAGCAGCCACTGGTAACAGGATTAGCAGAGCGAGGTATGTAGG
CGGTGCTACAGAGTTCTTGAAGTGGTGGCCTAACTACGGCTACACTAGAAGGACAGTATTTGGTATCTGC
GCTCTGCTGAAGCCAGTTACCTTCGGAAAAAGAGTTGGTAGCTCTTGATCCGGCAAACAAACCACCGCTG
GTAGCGGTGGTTTTTTTGTTTGCAAGCAGCAGATTACGCGCAGAAAAAAAGGATCTCAA
Features (pLannotate 1.2.2; 13 found; start..end, strand, type, name):
    171..1031    -  CDS            AmpR: β-lactamase; bla; confers resistance to ampicillin, carbenicillin, and related antibiotics
   1032..1136    -  promoter       AmpR promoter: bla
   1261..1285    +  promoter       tet promoter (fragment): E. coli promoter for tetracycline efflux protein gene
   1297..1626    +  promoter       SV40 promoter: SV40 enhancer and early promoter
   1642..1910    +  LTR            5' LTR (truncated): truncated 5' long terminal repeat (LTR) from human T-cell leukemia virus (HTLV) type 1
   1954..2050    +  intron         SV40 intron: modified SV40 intron with splice donor and acceptor sites
   2107..2127    +  CDS            FLAG (fragment): FLAG® epitope tag, followed by an enterokinase cleavage site
   2146..3705    +  CDS            CCNL2: CCNL2_HUMAN - Experimental evidence at protein level: Swiss-Prot protein existence level 1. Involved in pre-mRNA splicing. May induce cell death, possibly by acting on the transcription and RNA processing of apoptosis-related factors. From Homo sapiens (Human).
   3730..3864    -  polyA_signal   SV40 poly(A) signal: SV40 polyadenylation signal
   3887..3970    -  CDS            large T antigen (fragment): large T antigen from SV40 (simian virus 40)
   3973..4013    +  CDS            rop (fragment): Rop protein, which maintains plasmids at low copy number; rop
   4115..4255    +  misc_feature   bom: basis of mobility region from pBR322
   4441..5029    -  rep_origin     ori: high-copy-number ColE1/pMB1/pBR322/pUC origin of replication
