[The description below was written by a language model from this plasmid's Addgene catalogue record and pLannotate feature annotations shown in this document.]
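Description:
pFLEX-FLAG-human Cyclin L2 alpha is a mammalian expression plasmid of about 5 kb, built by inserting the human CCNL2 (cyclin L2) alpha isoform coding sequence, roughly 1.56 kb, into the 3.4 kb pFLEX backbone through an EcoRI site that is retained at both ends of the insert. It is propagated in E. coli using a ColE1/pMB1-type origin of replication and selected with ampicillin through the β-lactamase gene and its native promoter. Remnants of pBR322 ancestry are also annotated, including the bom region and short fragments of rop and the tet promoter. The record lists the copy number as unknown.

Expression is driven by the SRα promoter, which appears in the feature table as its characteristic composite: the SV40 enhancer and early promoter fused to a truncated segment of the HTLV-1 5' LTR, an arrangement designed to give strong transcription in a wide range of mammalian cells. A modified SV40 intron with splice donor and acceptor sites lies downstream of this and typically improves mRNA processing and expression. The open reading frame begins with a FLAG epitope placed at the N terminus of cyclin L2 alpha, allowing detection or immunoprecipitation with anti-FLAG antibodies, and the transcript is terminated by an SV40 polyadenylation signal next to a small large T antigen fragment. No mammalian selection marker is annotated, which points to transient transfection use. The stated purpose is expression of cyclin L2 alpha, and the associated work concerns cyclin L isoform interactions with CDK11 and splicing factors and their influence on splice site selection.
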