Addgene plasmid #240146: pFLEX-FLAG-human Cyclin L2 alpha
Purpose: Express Cyclin L2 alpha
Depositing lab: Vincent Kidd & Jill Lahti & Martine Roussel. Depositing organization: St. Jude Children's Research Hospital. Publication: Characterization of cyclin L1 and L2 interactions with CDK11 and splicing factors: influence of cyclin L isoforms on splice site selection. Loyer P, Trembley JH, Grenet JA, Busson A, Corlu A, Zhao W, Kocak M, Kidd VJ, Lahti JM. J Biol Chem. 2008 Mar 21;283(12):7721-32. doi: 10.1074/jbc.M708188200. Epub 2008 Jan 23. PubMed 18216018.
Backbone
  Vector backbone: pFLEX
  Backbone size w/o insert (bp): 3442
  Vector type: Mammalian Expression
Growth in bacteria
  Bacterial resistance: Ampicillin, 100 μg/mL
  Growth temperature: 37°C
  Growth strain: DH5alpha
  Copy number: Unknown
Gene/Insert
  Gene/Insert name: Cyclin L2 alpha
  Species: H. sapiens (human)
  Insert size (bp): 1563
  Entrez Gene: CCNL2 (a.k.a. ANIA-6B, CCNM, CCNS, HCLA-ISO, HLA-ISO, PCEE, SB138)
  Promoter: SRalpha
  Tag / fusion protein: FLAG (N terminal on insert)
  Cloning method: Restriction Enzyme; 5′ cloning site EcoRI (not destroyed); 3′ cloning site EcoRI (not destroyed)
  Sequencing primers: 5′ pFLEX forw; 3′ pFLEX rev
Terms and licenses: Academic/Nonprofit Terms; Industry Terms: Not Available to Industry
Depositor comments: Plasmid developed at St Jude Children's Research Hospital by the late Drs Vincent Kidd and Jill Lahti. Dr Roussel is responsible for the distribution of the plasmids.
How to cite: pFLEX-FLAG-human Cyclin L2 alpha was a gift from Vincent Kidd & Jill Lahti & Martine Roussel (Addgene plasmid # 240146 ; http://n2t.net/addgene:240146 ; RRID:Addgene_240146)
